Addgene plasmid #21769: pET28CLY9
Depositing lab: Maarten Merkx. Depositing organization: Technische Universiteit Eindhoven. Publication: Quantitative understanding of the energy transfer between fluorescent proteins connected via flexible peptide linkers. Evers TH, van Dongen EM, Faesen AC, Meijer EW, Merkx M. Biochemistry. 2006 Nov 7. 45(44):13183-92. 10.1021/bi061288t PubMed 17073440.
Backbone
  Vector backbone: pET28
  Backbone manufacturer: Novagen
  Backbone size w/o insert (bp): 5200
  Vector type: Bacterial Expression
Growth in bacteria
  Bacterial resistance: Kanamycin, 50 μg/mL
  Growth temperature: 37°C
  Growth strain: DH5alpha
  Growth instructions: BL21(DE3)
  Copy number: High Copy
Gene/Insert
  Gene/Insert name: ECFP -EYFP linked by flexible linker containing 9 SGGSGG repeats
  Insert size (bp): 1800
  Tag / fusion protein: His (N terminal on backbone)
  Cloning method: Restriction Enzyme; 5′ cloning site XbaI (unknown if destroyed); 3′ cloning site NotI (unknown if destroyed)
  Sequencing primers: 5′ T7
Resource information
  A portion of this plasmid was derived from a plasmid made by: ECFP and EYFP genes were obtained from BD Biosciences
Terms and licenses: Academic/Nonprofit Terms; Industry Terms: Not Available to Industry
How to cite: pET28CLY9 was a gift from Maarten Merkx (Addgene plasmid # 21769 ; http://n2t.net/addgene:21769 ; RRID:Addgene_21769)
