[The description below was written by a language model from this plasmid's Addgene catalogue record.]
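Description:
pET28CLY9 is a bacterial expression plasmid built on the Novagen pET28 backbone (about 5.2 kb without insert), selected with kanamycin and listed as high copy. It is maintained in a cloning strain such as DH5alpha, while the mention of BL21(DE3) points to that strain as the expression host. This fits the pET design, in which a T7 promoter is driven by T7 RNA polymerase supplied from the DE3 lysogen. The record does not list the promoter explicitly, though a T7 sequencing primer is given for the 5′ end of the insert. No feature table is provided, so details of the origin of replication, the lac repressor and operator elements and the terminator cannot be confirmed beyond what is standard for this vector family.

The insert of roughly 1.8 kb, cloned between XbaI and NotI, encodes a single polypeptide in which enhanced cyan fluorescent protein (ECFP) is joined to enhanced yellow fluorescent protein (EYFP) by a flexible glycine/serine-rich linker made of nine repeats of a six-residue Ser-Gly motif. A backbone-encoded N-terminal His tag allows purification of the fusion by metal-affinity chromatography. ECFP and EYFP form a well-known FRET donor–acceptor pair, so the linker length sets the average distance between the two fluorophores and hence the energy transfer efficiency. According to the associated publication title, the construct was made to study quantitatively how energy transfer depends on flexible peptide linkers. The name, with its "9" matching the repeat number, suggests it may be one of a set differing in linker length. Such proteins serve as reference constructs for modelling linker behaviour and designing FRET-based sensors.
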