>Addgene plasmid #21769 | pET28CLY9 | addgene partial sequence | sequence record 27551 | 21769 with YFP-rev-primer (CTGCAGGCCGTAGCCGAAGG)
GGGCAGCTTGCCGGTGGTGCAGATGAACTTCAGGGTCAGCTTGCCGTAGGTGGCATCGCCCTCGCCCTCG
CCGGACACGCTGAACTTGTGGCCGTTTACGTCGCCGTCCAGCTCGACCAGGATGGGCACCACCCCGGTGA
ACAGCTCCTCGCCCTTGCTCACCATGGTGCTACCTCCGGATCCACCACTACCACCGGATCCACCAGATCC
ACCGGATCCACCACTACCACCGGATCCACCAGATCCACCGGATCCACCTGAACCACCGGATCCACCAGAA
CCTCCGGATCCACCACTACCACCGGATCCACCTGATCCACCGGATCCACCACGAATTCCGGACTTGTACA
GCTCGTCCATGCCGAGAGTGATCCCGGCGGCGGTCACGAACTCCAGCAGGACCATGTGATCGCGCTTCTC
GTTGGGGTCTTTGCTCAGGGCGGACTGGGTGCTCAGGTAGTGGTTGTCGGGCAGCAGCACGGGGCCGTCG
CCGATGGGGGTGTTCTGCTGGTAGTGGTCGGCGAGCTGCACGCTGCCGTCCTCGATGTTGTGGCGGATCT
TGAAGTTGGCCTTGATGCCGTTCTTCTGCTTGTCGGCGGTGATATAGACGTTGTGGCTGATGTAGTTGTA
CTCCAGCTTGTGCCCCAGGATGTTGCCGTCCTCCTTGAAGTCGATGCCCTTCAGCTCGATGCGGTTCACC
AGGGTGTCGCCCTCCGAACTTCACCTCGGCGCGGGTCTTGTAGTTGCCGTCGTCCTTGAAGAA
