>Addgene plasmid #21769 | pET28CLY9 | addgene partial sequence | sequence record 27552 | 21769 with T7
TTTTGTTTAACTTTAAGAAGGAGATATACTATGGGCAGCAGCCATCATCATCATCATCACAGCAGCGGCC
TGGTGCCGCGCGGCAGCCATATGGTGAGCAAGGGCGAGGAGCTGTTCACCGGGGTGGTGCCCATCCTGGT
CGAGCTGGACGGCGACGTAAACGGCCACAAGTTCAGCGTGTCCGGCGAGGGCGAGGGCGATGCCACCTAC
GGCAAGCTGACCCTGAAGTTCATCTGCACCACCGGCAAGCTGCCCGTGCCCTGGCCCACCCTCGTGACCA
CCCTGACCTGGGGCGTGCAGTGCTTCAGCCGCTACCCCGACCACATGAAGCAGCACGACTTCTTCAAGTC
CGCCATGCCCGAAGGCTACGTCCAGGAGCGCACCATCTTCTTCAAGGACGACGGCAACTACAAGACCCGC
GCCGAGGTGAAGTTCGAGGGCGACACCCTGGTGAACCGCATCGAGCTGAAGGGCATCGACTTCAAGGAGG
ACGGCAACATCCTGGGGCACAAGCTGGAGTACAACTACATCAGCCACAACGTCTATATCACCGCCGACAA
GCAGAAGAACGGCATCAAGGCCAACTTCAAGATCCGCCACAACATCGAGGACGGCAGCGTGCAGCTCGCC
GACCACTACCAGCAGAACACCCCCATCGGCGACGGCCCCGTGCTGCTGCCCGACAACCACTACCTGAGCA
CCCAGTCCGCCCTGAGCAAAGACTCCAACGAGAAGCGCGATCACATGGTCCTGCTGGAGTTCGTGACCGC
CGCCCGGGATCACTCTCGGCATGGACGAGCTGTACAAGTCCGGAATTCGTGGTGGATCCGGTGGATCAGG
TGGATCCCGGTGGTAGTGGTGGATCCGGAGGTTCTGGTGGATCCGGTGGTTCAGNTGGATCCGGTGGATC
TGGTGGATCCGGNGGTAGTGGTGGGATCCGG
